LOCUS       Exported 2336 bp ds-DNA circular SYN 13-MAY-2021
DEFINITION  Level 0 part. Terminator for the psbA2 gene Synechocystis sp. PCC
            6803..
ACCESSION   .
VERSION     .
KEYWORDS    pC0.079
SOURCE      synthetic DNA construct
  ORGANISM  synthetic DNA construct
REFERENCE   1 (bases 1 to 2336)
  AUTHORS   Vasudevan R, Gale GAR, Schiavon AA, Puzorjov A, Malin J, Gillespie
            MD, Vavitsas K, Zulkower V, Wang B, Howe CJ, Lea-Smith DJ, McCormick
            AJ
  TITLE     CyanoGate: A Modular Cloning Suite for Engineering Cyanobacteria
            Based on the Plant MoClo Syntax.
  JOURNAL   Plant Physiol. 2019 May;180(1):39-55. doi: 10.1104/pp.18.01401. Epub
            2019 Feb 28.
  PUBMED    30819783
REFERENCE   2 (bases 1 to 2336)
  AUTHORS   .
  TITLE     Direct Submission
  JOURNAL   Exported May 13, 2021 from SnapGene Server 1.1.58
            http://www.snapgene.com
FEATURES             Location/Qualifiers
     source          1..2336
                     /organism="synthetic DNA construct"
                     /mol_type="other DNA"
     primer_bind     complement(24..42)
                     /label=pBRforEco
                     /note="pBR322 vectors, upsteam of EcoRI site, forward
                     primer"
     promoter        110..214
                     /gene="bla"
                     /label=AmpR promoter
     CDS             436..1227
                     /codon_start=1
                     /gene="aadA"
                     /product="aminoglycoside adenylyltransferase (Murphy,
                     1985)"
                     /label=SmR
                     /note="confers resistance to spectinomycin and
                     streptomycin"
                     /translation="MREAVIAEVSTQLSEVVGVIERHLEPTLLAVHLYGSAVDGGLKPH
                     SDIDLLVTVTVRLDETTRRALINDLLETSASPGESEILRAVEVTIVVHDDIIPWRYPAK
                     RELQFGEWQRNDILAGIFEPATIDIDLAILLTKAREHSVALVGPAAEELFDPVPEQDLF
                     EALNETLTLWNSPPDWAGDERNVVLTLSRIWYSAVTGKIAPKDVAADWAMERLPAQYQP
                     VILEARQAYLGQEEDRLASRADQLEEFVHYVKGEITKVVGK"
     rep_origin      1398..1986
                     /direction=RIGHT
                     /label=ori
                     /note="high-copy-number ColE1/pMB1/pBR322/pUC origin of
                     replication"
     primer_bind     1887..1906
                     /label=pBR322ori-F
                     /note="pBR322 origin, forward primer"
     primer_bind     2140..2157
                     /label=L4440
                     /note="L4440 vector, forward primer"
ORIGIN
        1 gtggctcttc agtggacgaa agggcctcgt gatacgccta tttttatagg ttaatgtcat
       61 gataataatg gtttcttaga cgtcaggtgg cacttttcgg ggaaatgtgc gcggaacccc
      121 tatttgttta tttttctaaa tacattcaaa tatgtatccg ctcatgagac aataaccctg
      181 ataaatgctt caataatatt gaaaaaggaa gagtatgcgc tcacgcaact ggtccagaac
      241 cttgaccgaa cgcagcggtg gtaacggcgc agtggcggtt ttcatggctt gttatgactg
      301 tttttttttg gggtacagtc tatgcctcgg gcatccaagc agcaagcgcg ttacgccgtg
      361 ggtcgatgtt tgatgttatg gagcagcaac gatgttacgc agcagggcag tcgccctaaa
      421 acaaagttaa acatcatgag ggaagcggtg atcgccgaag tatcgactca actatcagag
      481 gtagttggcg tcatcgagcg ccatctcgaa ccgacgttgc tggccgtaca tttgtacggc
      541 tccgcagtgg atggcggcct gaagccacac agcgatattg atttgctggt tacggtgacc
      601 gtaaggcttg atgaaacaac gcggcgagct ttgatcaacg accttttgga aacttcggct
      661 tcccctggag agagcgagat tctccgcgct gtagaagtca ccattgttgt gcacgacgac
      721 atcattccgt ggcgttatcc agctaagcgc gaactgcaat ttggagaatg gcagcgcaat
      781 gacattcttg caggtatctt cgagccagcc acgatcgaca ttgatctggc tatcttgctg
      841 acaaaagcaa gagaacatag cgttgccttg gtaggtccag cggcggagga actctttgat
      901 ccggttcctg aacaggatct atttgaggcg ctaaatgaaa ccttaacgct atggaactcg
      961 ccgcccgact gggctggcga tgagcgaaat gtagtgctta cgttgtcccg catttggtac
     1021 agcgcagtaa ccggcaaaat cgcgccgaag gatgtcgctg ccgactgggc aatggagcgc
     1081 ctgccggccc agtatcagcc cgtcatactt gaagctagac aggcttatct tggacaagaa
     1141 gaagatcgct tggcctcgcg cgcagatcag ttggaagaat ttgtccatta cgtaaaaggc
     1201 gagatcacca aggtagtcgg caaataactg tcagaccaag tttactcata tatactttag
     1261 attgatttaa aacttcattt ttaatttaaa aggatctagg tgaagatcct ttttgataat
     1321 ctcatgacca aaatccctta acgtgagttt tcgttccact gagcgtcaga ccccgtagaa
     1381 aagatcaaag gatcttcttg agatcctttt tttctgcgcg taatctgctg cttgcaaaca
     1441 aaaaaaccac cgctaccagc ggtggtttgt ttgccggatc aagagctacc aactcttttt
     1501 ccgaaggtaa ctggcttcag cagagcgcag ataccaaata ctgttcttct agtgtagccg
     1561 tagttaggcc accacttcaa gaactctgta gcaccgccta catacctcgc tctgctaatc
     1621 ctgttaccag tggctgctgc cagtggcgat aagtcgtgtc ttaccgggtt ggactcaaga
     1681 cgatagttac cggataaggc gcagcggtcg ggctgaacgg ggggttcgtg cacacagccc
     1741 agcttggagc gaacgaccta caccgaactg agatacctac agcgtgagct atgagaaagc
     1801 gccacgcttc ccgaagggag aaaggcggac aggtatccgg taagcggcag ggtcggaaca
     1861 ggagagcgca cgagggagct tccaggggga aacgcctggt atctttatag tcctgtcggg
     1921 tttcgccacc tctgacttga gcgtcgattt ttgtgatgct cgtcaggggg gcggagccta
     1981 tggaaaaacg ccagcaacgc ggccttttta cggttcctgg ccttttgctg gccttttgct
     2041 cacatgttct ttcctgcgtt atcccctgat tctgtggata accgtattac cgcctttgag
     2101 tgagctgata ccgctcgccg cagccgaacg accgagcgca gcgagtcagt gagcgaggaa
     2161 gcggaagagc gcccaatacg caaaccgcct ctccccgcgc gttggccgat tcattaatca
     2221 ctctgtggtc tcagcttcca actgaataat ctgcaaattg cactctcctt caatgggggg
     2281 tgctttttgc ttgactgagt aatcttctga ttgctgatct cgcttgagac cacgaa
//
