[The description below was written by a language model from this plasmid's Addgene catalogue record and the feature table of its GenBank file.]
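Description:
pC0.079 is a Level 0 part plasmid from the CyanoGate modular cloning suite, a Golden Gate-style toolkit that extends the plant MoClo syntax to cyanobacterial engineering. It is built on the pICH41276 acceptor backbone and is a small circular construct of 2336 bp maintained in E. coli. Propagation relies on a high-copy ColE1/pMB1/pUC-type origin of replication, and selection is by spectinomycin through the aadA gene, which encodes an aminoglycoside adenylyltransferase that also confers streptomycin resistance. The feature table places a bla (AmpR) promoter upstream of this coding sequence, so it may drive the marker, although there is a gap between the two features. The plasmid has no annotated elements for replication or expression in cyanobacteria, consistent with its role as a storage vector for a single standardised part.

The payload is TpsbA2, an 83 bp transcriptional terminator from the psbA2 gene of Synechocystis sp. PCC 6803. It was inserted using the Type IIS enzyme BpiI, and both BpiI sites were destroyed during cloning, as is usual when a part is domesticated into a MoClo Level 0 acceptor. The terminator itself is not annotated in the GenBank feature table, which lists only backbone elements (resistance cassette, origin and standard sequencing primer sites), and the flanking fusion overhangs that define the part's position in the assembly syntax are not stated in the record. In use, the terminator would be released from this plasmid and combined in a one-pot reaction with promoter and coding-sequence parts to assemble Level 1 transcription units, which can then be built into higher-level multigene constructs for expression in cyanobacteria.
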