Addgene plasmid #119667: pC0.079
Purpose: Level 0 part. Terminator for the psbA2 gene Synechocystis sp. PCC 6803.
Depositing lab: Alistair McCormick. Depositing organization: University of Edinburgh. Publication: CyanoGate: A Modular Cloning Suite for Engineering Cyanobacteria Based on the Plant MoClo Syntax. Vasudevan R, Gale GAR, Schiavon AA, Puzorjov A, Malin J, Gillespie MD, Vavitsas K, Zulkower V, Wang B, Howe CJ, Lea-Smith DJ, McCormick AJ. Plant Physiol. 2019 May;180(1):39-55. doi: 10.1104/pp.18.01401. Epub 2019 Feb 28. PubMed 30819783.
Backbone
  Vector backbone: pICH41276
  Backbone size w/o insert (bp): 2247
  Vector type: Synthetic Biology
Growth in bacteria
  Bacterial resistance: Spectinomycin, 50 μg/mL
  Growth temperature: 37°C
  Growth strain: DH5alpha
  Copy number: High Copy
Gene/Insert
  Gene/Insert name: TpsbA2
  Insert size (bp): 83
  Cloning method: Restriction Enzyme; 5′ cloning site BpiI (destroyed during cloning); 3′ cloning site BpiI (destroyed during cloning)
  Sequencing primers: 5′ ttgagtgagctgataccgct; 3′ GTCTCATGAGCGGATACATATTTGAATG
Terms and licenses: Academic/Nonprofit Terms; Industry Terms: Not Available to Industry
Depositor comments: Please visit https://www.biorxiv.org/content/10.1101/426700v1 for bioRxiv preprint.
How to cite: pC0.079 was a gift from Alistair McCormick (Addgene plasmid # 119667 ; http://n2t.net/addgene:119667 ; RRID:Addgene_119667)
