>Addgene plasmid #119667 | pC0.079 | depositor partial sequence | sequence record 226226 | insert
CCAACTGAATAATCTGCAAATTGCACTCTCCTTCAATGGGGGGTGCTTTTTGCTTGACTGAGTAATCTTC
TGATTGCTGATCT
